Addgene plasmid #87005: IDP378
Purpose: plasmid for cell culture expression of SYNseq components
Depositing lab: Anthony Zador. Depositing organization: Cold Spring Harbor Laboratory. Publication: Using high-throughput barcode sequencing to efficiently map connectomes. Peikon ID, Kebschull JM, Vagin VV, Ravens DI, Sun YC, Brouzes E, Correa IR Jr, Bressan D, Zador AM. Nucleic Acids Res. 2017 Jul 7;45(12):e115. doi: 10.1093/nar/gkx292. PubMed 28449067.
Backbone
  Vector backbone: unknown
  Vector type: Mammalian Expression, Synthetic Biology
Growth in bacteria
  Bacterial resistance: Kanamycin, 50 μg/mL
  Growth temperature: 37°C
  Growth strain: DH5alpha
  Copy number: High Copy
Gene/Insert
  Gene/Insert name: preLib-bfp-4xboxB
  Species: M. musculus (mouse)
  Promoter: EF1a
  Cloning method: Gibson Cloning
  Sequencing primers: 5′ EF1a-F
Terms and licenses: Academic/Nonprofit Terms; Industry Terms: Not Available to Industry
How to cite: IDP378 was a gift from Anthony Zador (Addgene plasmid # 87005 ; http://n2t.net/addgene:87005 ; RRID:Addgene_87005)
