[The description below was written by a language model from this plasmid's Addgene catalogue record and pLannotate feature annotations shown in this document.]
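Description:
IDP378 is a 5.7 kb mammalian expression plasmid built for cell culture expression of a SYNseq component; SYNseq is a barcode-sequencing approach to mapping neuronal connectivity. The backbone is recorded as unknown, but the annotated features show a familiar arrangement. A high-copy ColE1/pUC-type origin supports propagation in E. coli, and an f1 phage origin is also present. A single NeoR/KanR (Tn5 aminoglycoside phosphotransferase) gene sits behind tandem bacterial (AmpR/bla) and SV40 early promoters and ends in an HSV TK polyadenylation signal. This dual-promoter layout lets the same marker give kanamycin resistance in bacteria, matching the catalogue entry, and in principle G418 resistance in mammalian cells. Short fragments annotated as SV40 small t and large T antigen, ble and bGH poly(A) are most likely backbone remnants or flanking sequence rather than functional elements.

The payload, named preLib-bfp-4xboxB and assembled by Gibson cloning, is driven by the strong constitutive human EF-1α promoter and terminated by an SV40 poly(A) signal. The only coding feature annotated within it is EBFP2, a monomeric blue fluorescent protein that serves as an expression reporter. About 260 nt between the promoter and EBFP2 are unannotated. The boxB repeats implied by the name are also not annotated, and the small gaps downstream of EBFP2 are candidate positions only. BoxB elements are short RNA hairpins bound by the phage λ N peptide, so four copies would let the transcript be tethered to a λN-tagged protein. The "preLib" label suggests a presynaptic-side construct or a precursor for barcode library cloning, but the record does not define the term. It lists mouse as the insert species without identifying any mouse-derived sequence.
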