Features (pLannotate 1.2.2; 14 found; start..end, strand, type, name):
     35..101     +  CDS            small t antigen (fragment): SV40 (simian virus 40) small t antigen
    108..1286    +  promoter       EF-1α promoter: strong constitutive promoter for human elongation factor EF-1α
   1548..2264    +  CDS            EBFP2: EBFP2 is a basic (constitutively fluorescent) blue fluorescent protein published in 2007, derived from Aequorea victoria. It is reported to be a rapidly-maturing monomer with moderate acid sensitivity.
   2347..2364    +  misc_feature   MCS (fragment): multiple cloning site
   2377..2460    +  CDS            large T antigen (fragment): large T antigen from SV40 (simian virus 40)
   2483..2604    +  polyA_signal   SV40 poly(A) signal: SV40 polyadenylation signal
   2638..3066    -  rep_origin     f1 ori (sequence partly withheld): f1 bacteriophage origin of replication; arrow indicates direction of (+) strand synthesis
   3093..3197    +  promoter       AmpR promoter: bla
   3199..3556    +  promoter       SV40 promoter: SV40 enhancer and early promoter
   3591..4385    +  CDS            NeoR/KanR: aminoglycoside phosphotransferase from Tn5; aph(3')-II (or nptII); confers resistance to neomycin, kanamycin, and G418 (Geneticin®)
   4406..4558    +  CDS            ble (fragment): BLE_KLEPN - Experimental evidence at protein level: Swiss-Prot protein existence level 1. Binding protein with a strong affinity to the bleomycin family of antibiotics. Binds to CL990; an antimitotic-antibiotic compound. From Klebsiella pneumoniae.
   4617..4664    +  polyA_signal   HSV TK poly(A) signal: herpes simplex virus thymidine kinase polyadenylation signal (Cole and Stacy, 1985)
   4755..4771    -  polyA_signal   bGH poly(A) signal (fragment): bovine growth hormone polyadenylation signal
   4993..5581    +  rep_origin     ori: high-copy-number ColE1/pMB1/pBR322/pUC origin of replication
>Addgene plasmid #87005 | IDP378 | depositor full sequence | sequence record 169736 | IDP378 sequence 5695 bps
TAGTTATTAATCCTGCAGGATAAGCTTTGCAAAGATGGATAAAGTTTTAAACAGAGAGGAATCTTTGCAG
CTAATGGACCTTCTAGGTCTTGAAAGGAGTGGGAATTGGCTCCGGTGCCCGTCAGTGGGCAGAGCGCACA
TCGCCCACAGTCCCCGAGAAGTTGGGGGGAGGGGTCGGCAATTGAACCGGTGCCTAGAGAAGGTGGCGCG
GGGTAAACTGGGAAAGTGATGTCGTGTACTGGCTCCGCCTTTTTCCCGAGGGTGGGGGAGAACCGTATAT
AAGTGCAGTAGTCGCCGTGAACGTTCTTTTTCGCAACGGGTTTGCCGCCAGAACACAGGTAAGTGCCGTG
TGTGGTTCCCGCGGGCCTGGCCTCTTTACGGGTTATGGCCCTTGCGTGCCTTGAATTACTTCCACCTGGC
TGCAGTACGTGATTCTTGATCCCGAGCTTCGGGTTGGAAGTGGGTGGGAGAGTTCGAGGCCTTGCGCTTA
AGGAGCCCCTTCGCCTCGTGCTTGAGTTGAGGCCTGGCCTGGGCGCTGGGGCCGCCGCGTGCGAATCTGG
TGGCACCTTCGCGCCTGTCTCGCTGCTTTCGATAAGTCTCTAGCCATTTAAAATTTTTGATGACCTGCTG
CGACGCTTTTTTTCTGGCAAGATAGTCTTGTAAATGCGGGCCAAGATCTGCACACTGGTATTTCGGTTTT
TGGGGCCGCGGGCGGCGACGGGGCCCGTGCGTCCCAGCGCACATGTTCGGCGAGGCGGGGCCTGCGAGCG
CGGCCACCGAGAATCGGACGGGGGTAGTCTCAAGCTGGCCGGCCTGCTCTGGTGCCTGGCCTCGCGCCGC
CGTGTATCGCCCCGCCCTGGGCGGCAAGGCTGGCCCGGTCGGCACCAGTTGCGTGAGCGGAAAGATGGCC
GCTTCCCGGCCCTGCTGCAGGGAGCTCAAAATGGAGGACGCGGCGCTCGGGAGAGCGGGCGGGTGAGTCA
CCCACACAAAGGAAAAGGGCCTTTCCGTCCTCAGCCGTCGCTTCATGTGACTCCACGGAGTACCGGGCGC
CGTCCAGGCACCTCGATTAGTTCTCGAGCTTTTGGAGTACGTCGTCTTTAGGTTGGGGGGAGGGGTTTTA
TGCGATGGAGTTTCCCCACACTGAGTGGGTGGAGACTGAAGTTAGGCCAGCTTGGCACTTGATGTAATTC
TCCTTGGAATTTGCCCTTTTTGAGTTTGGATCTTGGTTCATTCTCAAGCCTCAGACAGTGGTTCAAAGTT
TTTTTCTTCCATTTCAGGTGTCGTGAGGTACGACCACCGCTAGCCGGACGATGCCGTCCTCGTAGTTCGG
GCATGTACTGGAGCCGAGAGGTAACCTCATTATAATCGTTCGCTATTCAGGGATTGACCAACACCGGAAA
ACATCTCACTTGAAGTAATGTATACGACAGAGTCGCGGCCGCCAGTGCTTGGGCAACCGGTGGACACGTC
TTATGTGAGATCGGAAGAGCGTCGTGTAGGGAAAGAGTGTAGATCTCGGTGGTCGCCGTATCATTACGCG
TGCCACCATGGTGAGCAAGGGCGAGGAGCTGTTCACCGGGGTGGTGCCCATCCTGGTCGAGCTGGACGGC
GACGTAAACGGCCACAAGTTCAGCGTGAGGGGCGAGGGCGAGGGCGATGCCACCAACGGCAAGCTGACCC
TGAAGTTCATCTGCACCACCGGCAAGCTGCCCGTGCCCTGGCCCACCCTCGTGACCACCCTGAGCCACGG
CGTGCAGTGCTTCGCCCGCTACCCCGACCACATGAAGCAGCACGACTTCTTCAAGTCCGCCATGCCCGAA
GGCTACGTCCAGGAGCGCACCATCTTCTTCAAGGACGACGGCACCTACAAGACCCGCGCCGAGGTGAAGT
TCGAGGGCGACACCCTGGTGAACCGCATCGAGCTGAAGGGCGTCGACTTCAAGGAGGACGGCAACATCCT
GGGGCACAAGCTGGAGTACAACTTCAACAGCCACAACATCTATATCATGGCCGTCAAGCAGAAGAACGGC
ATCAAGGTGAACTTCAAGATCCGCCACAACGTGGAGGACGGCAGCGTGCAGCTCGCCGACCACTACCAGC
AGAACACCCCCATCGGCGACGGCCCCGTGCTGCTGCCCGACAGCCACTACCTGAGCACCCAGTCCGTGCT
GAGCAAAGACCCCAACGAGAAGCGCGATCACATGGTCCTGCTGGAGTTCCGCACCGCCGCCGGGATCACT
CTCGGCATGGACGAGCTGTATAAGTAATGTACAGCCCTGAAAAAGGGCTCGAGCCCTGAAAAAGGGCAAT
TGCCCTGAAAAAGGGCGTCGACGCCCTGAAAAAGGGCGGTACCGCGGGCCCGGGGCCGCGACTCTAGATC
ATAATCAGCCATACCACATTTGTAGAGGTTTTACTTGCTTTAAAAAACCTCCCACACCTCCCCCTGAACC
TGAAACATAAAATGAATGCAATTGTTGTTGTTAACTTGTTTATTGCAGCTTATAATGGTTACAAATAAAG
CAATAGCATCACAAATTTCACAAATAAAGCATTTTTTTCACTGCATTCTAGTTGTGGTTTGTCCAAACTC
ATCAATGTATCTTAAGGCGTAAATTGTAAGCGTTAATATTTTGTTAAAATTCGCGTTAAATTTTTGTTAA
ATCAGCTCATTTTTTAACCAATAGGCCGAAATCGGCAAAATCCCTTATAAATCAAAAGAATAGACCGAGA
TAGGGT
[37 nt withheld, positions 2737-2773]
AAAGAACGTGGACTCCAACGTCAAAGG
[49 nt withheld, positions 2801-2849]
T
[91 nt withheld, positions 2851-2941]
G
[124 nt withheld, positions 2943-3066]
CAGGTGGCACTTTTCGGGGAAATGTGCGCGGAACCCCTATTTGTTTATTTTTCTAAATACATTCAAATAT
GTATCCGCTCATGAGACAATAACCCTGATAAATGCTTCAATAATATTGAAAAAGGAAGAGTCCTGAGGCG
GAAAGAACCAGCTGTGGAATGTGTGTCAGTTAGGGTGTGGAAAGTCCCCAGGCTCCCCAGCAGGCAGAAG
TATGCAAAGCATGCATCTCAATTAGTCAGCAACCAGGTGTGGAAAGTCCCCAGGCTCCCCAGCAGGCAGA
AGTATGCAAAGCATGCATCTCAATTAGTCAGCAACCATAGTCCCGCCCCTAACTCCGCCCATCCCGCCCC
TAACTCCGCCCAGTTCCGCCCATTCTCCGCCCCATGGCTGACTAATTTTTTTTATTTATGCAGAGGCCGA
GGCCGCCTCGGCCTCTGAGCTATTCCAGAAGTAGTGAGGAGGCTTTTTTGGAGGCCTAGGCTTTTGCAAA
GATCGATCAAGAGACAGGATGAGGATCGTTTCGCATGATTGAACAAGATGGATTGCACGCAGGTTCTCCG
GCCGCTTGGGTGGAGAGGCTATTCGGCTATGACTGGGCACAACAGACAATCGGCTGCTCTGATGCCGCCG
TGTTCCGGCTGTCAGCGCAGGGGCGCCCGGTTCTTTTTGTCAAGACCGACCTGTCCGGTGCCCTGAATGA
ACTGCAAGACGAGGCAGCGCGGCTATCGTGGCTGGCCACGACGGGCGTTCCTTGCGCAGCTGTGCTCGAC
GTTGTCACTGAAGCGGGAAGGGACTGGCTGCTATTGGGCGAAGTGCCGGGGCAGGATCTCCTGTCATCTC
ACCTTGCTCCTGCCGAGAAAGTATCCATCATGGCTGATGCAATGCGGCGGCTGCATACGCTTGATCCGGC
TACCTGCCCATTCGACCACCAAGCGAAACATCGCATCGAGCGAGCACGTACTCGGATGGAAGCCGGTCTT
GTCGATCAGGATGATCTGGACGAAGAGCATCAGGGGCTCGCGCCAGCCGAACTGTTCGCCAGGCTCAAGG
CGAGCATGCCCGACGGCGAGGATCTCGTCGTGACCCATGGCGATGCCTGCTTGCCGAATATCATGGTGGA
AAATGGCCGCTTTTCTGGATTCATCGACTGTGGCCGGCTGGGTGTGGCGGACCGCTATCAGGACATAGCG
TTGGCTACCCGTGATATTGCTGAAGAGCTTGGCGGCGAATGGGCTGACCGCTTCCTCGTGCTTTACGGTA
TCGCCGCTCCCGATTCGCAGCGCATCGCCTTCTATCGCCTTCTTGACGAGTTCTTCTGAGCGGGACTCTG
GGGTTCGAAATGACCGACCAAGCGACGCCCAACCTGCCATCACGAGATTTCGATTCCACCGCCGCCTTCT
ATGAAAGGTTGGGCTTCGGAATCGTTTTCCGGGACGCCGGCTGGATGATCCTCCAGCGCGGGGATCTCAT
GCTGGAGTTCTTCGCCCACCCTAGGGGGAGGCTAACTGAAACACGGAAGGAGACAATACCGGAAGGAACC
CGCGCTATGACGGCAATAAAAAGACAGAATAAAACGCACGGTGTTGGGTCGTTTGTTCATAAACGCGGGG
TTCGGTCCCAGGGCTGGCACTCTGTCGATACCCCACCGAGACCCCATTGGGGCCAATACGCCCGCGTTTC
TTCCTTTTCCCCACCCCACCCCCCAAGTTCGGGTGAAGGCCCAGGGCTCGCAGCCAACGTCGGGGCGGCA
GGCCCTGCCATAGCCTCAGGTTACTCATATATACTTTAGATTGATTTAAAACTTCATTTTTAATTTAAAA
GGATCTAGGTGAAGATCCTTTTTGATAATCTCATGACCAAAATCCCTTAACGTGAGTTTTCGTTCCACTG
AGCGTCAGACCCCGTAGAAAAGATCAAAGGATCTTCTTGAGATCCTTTTTTTCTGCGCGTAATCTGCTGC
TTGCAAACAAAAAAACCACCGCTACCAGCGGTGGTTTGTTTGCCGGATCAAGAGCTACCAACTCTTTTTC
CGAAGGTAACTGGCTTCAGCAGAGCGCAGATACCAAATACTGTCCTTCTAGTGTAGCCGTAGTTAGGCCA
CCACTTCAAGAACTCTGTAGCACCGCCTACATACCTCGCTCTGCTAATCCTGTTACCAGTGGCTGCTGCC
AGTGGCGATAAGTCGTGTCTTACCGGGTTGGACTCAAGACGATAGTTACCGGATAAGGCGCAGCGGTCGG
GCTGAACGGGGGGTTCGTGCACACAGCCCAGCTTGGAGCGAACGACCTACACCGAACTGAGATACCTACA
GCGTGAGCTATGAGAAAGCGCCACGCTTCCCGAAGGGAGAAAGGCGGACAGGTATCCGGTAAGCGGCAGG
GTCGGAACAGGAGAGCGCACGAGGGAGCTTCCAGGGGGAAACGCCTGGTATCTTTATAGTCCTGTCGGGT
TTCGCCACCTCTGACTTGAGCGTCGATTTTTGTGATGCTCGTCAGGGGGGCGGAGCCTATGGAAAAACGC
CAGCAACGCGGCCTTTTTACGGTTCCTGGCCTTTTGCTGGCCTTTTGCTCACATGTTCTTTCCTGCGTTA
TCCCCTGATTCTGTGGATAACCGTATTACCGCCATGCAT
