>Addgene plasmid #87005 | IDP378 | addgene partial sequence | sequence record 172854 | Addgene Partial NGS Result
CCGTATCATTACGCGTGCCACCATGGTGAGCAAGGGCGAGGAGCTGTTCACCGGGGTGGTGCCCATCCTG
GTCGAGCTGGACGGCGACGTAAACGGCCACAAGTTCAGCGTGAGGGGCGAGGGCGAGGGCGATGCCACCA
ACGGCAAGCTGACCCTGAAGTTCATCTGCACCACCGGCAAGCTGCCCGTGCCCTGGCCCACCCTCGTGAC
CACCCTGAGCCACGGCGTGCAGTGCTTCGCCCGCTACCCCGACCACATGAAGCAGCACGACTTCTTCAAG
TCCGCCATGCCCGAAGGCTACGTCCAGGAGCGCACCATCTTCTTCAAGGACGACGGCACCTACAAGACCC
GCGCCGAGGTGAAGTTCGAGGGCGACACCCTGGTGAACCGCATCGAGCTGAAGGGCGTCGACTTCAAGGA
GGACGGCAACATCCTGGGGCACAAGCTGGAGTACAACTTCAACAGCCACAACATCTATATCATGGCCGTC
AAGCAGAAGAACGGCATCAAGGTGAACTTCAAGATCCGCCACAACGTGGAGGACGGCAGCGTGCAGCTCG
CCGACCACTACCAGCAGAACACCCCCATCGGCGACGGCCCCGTGCTGCTGCCCGACAGCCACTACCTGAG
CACCCAGTCCGTGCTGAGCAAAGACCCCAACGAGAAGCGCGATCACATGGTCCTGCTGGAGTTCCGCACC
GCCGCCGGGATCACTCTCGGCATGGACGAGCTGTATAAGTAATGTACAGCCCTGAAAAAGGGCTCGAGCC
CTGAAAAAGGGCAATTGCCCTGAAAAAGGGCGTCGACGCCCTGAAAAAGGGCGGTACCGCGGGCCCGGGG
CCGCGACTCTAGATCATAATCAGCCATACCACATTTGTAGAGGTTTTACTTGCTTTAAAAAACCTCCCAC
ACCTCCCCCTGAACCTGAAACATAAAATGAATGCAATTGTTGTTGTTAACTTGTTTATTGCAGCTTATAA
TGGTTACAAATAAAGCAATAGCATCACAAATTTCACAAATAAAGCATTTTTTTCACTGCATTCTAGTTGT
GGTTTGTCCAAACTCATCAATGTATCTTAAGGCGTAAATTGTAAGCGTTAATATTTTGTTAAAATTCGCG
TTAAATTTTTGTTAAATCAGCTCATTTTTTAACCAATAGGCCGAAATCGGCAAAATCCCTTATAAATCAA
AAGAATAGACCGAGATAGGGT
[37 nt withheld, positions 1212-1248]
AAAGAACGTGGACTCCAACGTCAAAGG
[49 nt withheld, positions 1276-1324]
T
[91 nt withheld, positions 1326-1416]
G
[124 nt withheld, positions 1418-1541]
CAGGTGGCACTTTTCGGGGAAATGTGCGCGGAACCCCTATTTGTTTATTTTTCTAAATACATTCAAATAT
GTATCCGCTCATGAGACAATAACCCTGATAAATGCTTCAATAATATTGAAAAAGGAAGAGTCCTGAGGCG
GAAAGAACCAGCTGTGGAATGTGTGTCAGTTAGGGTGTGGAAAGTCCCCAGGCTCCCCAGCAGGCAGAAG
TATGCAAAGCATGCATCTCAATTAGTCAGCAACCAGGTGTGGAAAGTCCCCAGGCTCCCCAGCAGGCAGA
AGTATGCAAAGCATGCATCTCAATTAGTCAGCAACCATAGTCCCGCCCCTAACTCCGCCCATCCCGCCCC
TAACTCCGCCCAGTTCCGCCCATTCTCCGCCCCATGGCTGACTAATTTTTTTTATTTATGCAGAGGCCGA
GGCCGCCTCGGCCTCTGAGCTATTCCAGAAGTAGTGAGGAGGCTTTTTTGGAGGCCTAGGCTTTTGCAAA
GATCGATCAAGAGACAGGATGAGGATCGTTTCGCATGATTGAACAAGATGGATTGCACGCAGGTTCTCCG
GCCGCTTGGGTGGAGAGGCTATTCGGCTATGACTGGGCACAACAGACAATCGGCTGCTCTGATGCCGCCG
TGTTCCGGCTGTCAGCGCAGGGGCGCCCGGTTCTTTTTGTCAAGACCGACCTGTCCGGTGCCCTGAATGA
ACTGCAAGACGAGGCAGCGCGGCTATCGTGGCTGGCCACGACGGGCGTTCCTTGCGCAGCTGTGCTCGAC
GTTGTCACTGAAGCGGGAAGGGACTGGCTGCTATTGGGCGAAGTGCCGGGGCAGGATCTCCTGTCATCTC
ACCTTGCTCCTGCCGAGAAAGTATCCATCATGGCTGATGCAATGCGGCGGCTGCATACGCTTGATCCGGC
TACCTGCCCATTCGACCACCAAGCGAAACATCGCATCGAGCGAGCACGTACTCGGATGGAAGCCGGTCTT
GTCGATCAGGATGATCTGGACGAAGAGCATCAGGGGCTCGCGCCAGCCGAACTGTTCGCCAGGCTCAAGG
CGAGCATGCCCGACGGCGAGGATCTCGTCGTGACCCATGGCGATGCCTGCTTGCCGAATATCATGGTGGA
AAATGGCCGCTTTTCTGGATTCATCGACTGTGGCCGGCTGGGTGTGGCGGACCGCTATCAGGACATAGCG
TTGGCTACCCGTGATATTGCTGAAGAGCTTGGCGGCGAATGGGCTGACCGCTTCCTCGTGCTTTACGGTA
TCGCCGCTCCCGATTCGCAGCGCATCGCCTTCTATCGCCTTCTTGACGAGTTCTTCTGAGCGGGACTCTG
GGGTTCGAAATGACCGACCAAGCGACGCCCAACCTGCCATCACGAGATTTCGATTCCACCGCCGCCTTCT
ATGAAAGGTTGGGCTTCGGAATCGTTTTCCGGGACGCCGGCTGGATGATCCTCCAGCGCGGGGATCTCAT
GCTGGAGTTCTTCGCCCACCCTAGGGGGAGGCTAACTGAAACACGGAAGGAGACAATACCGGAAGGAACC
CGCGCTATGACGGCAATAAAAAGACAGAATAAAACGCACGGTGTTGGGTCGTTTGTTCATAAACGCGGGG
TTCGGTCCCAGGGCTGGCACTCTGTCGATACCCCACCGAGACCCCATTGGGGCCAATACGCCCGCGTTTC
TTCCTTTTCCCCACCCCACCCCCCAAGTTCGGGTGAAGGCCCAGGGCTCGCAGCCAACGTCGGGGCGGCA
GGCCCTGCCATAGCCTCAGGTTACTCATATATACTTTAGATTGATTTAAAACTTCATTTTTAATTTAAAA
GGATCTAGGTGAAGATCCTTTTTGATAATCTCATGACCAAAATCCCTTAACGTGAGTTTTCGTTCCACTG
AGCGTCAGACCCCGTAGAAAAGATCAAAGGATCTTCTTGAGATCCTTTTTTTCTGCGCGTAATCTGCTGC
TTGCAAACAAAAAAACCACCGCTACCAGCGGTGGTTTGTTTGCCGGATCAAGAGCTACCAACTCTTTTTC
CGAAGGTAACTGGCTTCAGCAGAGCGCAGATACCAAATACTGTTCTTCTAGTGTAGCCGTAGTTAGGCCA
CCACTTCAAGAACTCTGTAGCACCGCCTACATACCTCGCTCTGCTAATCCTGTTACCAGTGGCTGCTGCC
AGTGGCGATAAGTCGTGTCTTACCGGGTTGGACTCAAGACGATAGTTACCGGATAAGGCGCAGCGGTCGG
GCTGAACGGGGGGTTCGTGCACACAGCCCAGCTTGGAGCGAACGACCTACACCGAACTGAGATACCTACA
GCGTGAGCTATGAGAAAGCGCCACGCTTCCCGAAGGGAGAAAGGCGGACAGGTATCCGGTAAGCGGCAGG
GTCGGAACAGGAGAGCGCACGAGGGAGCTTCCAGGGGGAAACGCCTGGTATCTTTATAGTCCTGTCGGGT
TTCGCCACCTCTGACTTGAGCGTCGATTTTTGTGATGCTCGTCAGGGGGGCGGAGCCTATGGAAAAACGC
CAGCAACGCGGCCTTTTTACGGTTCCTGGCCTTTTGCTGGCCTTTTGCTCACATGTTCTTTCCTGCGTTA
TCCCCTGATTCTGTGGATAACCGTATTACCGCCATGCTCCTGCAGGACACGTAAGCTTTGCAAAGATGGA
TAAAGTTTTAAACAGAGAGGAATCTTTGCAGCTAATGGACCTTCTAGGTCTTGAAAGGAGTGGGAATTGG
CTCCGGTGCCCGTCAGTGGGCAGAGCGCACATCGCCCACAGTCCCCGAGAAGTTGGGGGGAGGGGTCGGC
AATTGAACCGGTGCCTAGAGAAGGTGGCGCGGGGTAAACTGGGAAAGTGATGTCGTGTACTGGCTCCGCC
TTTTTCCCGAGGGTGGGGGAGAACCGTATATAAGTGCAGTAGTCGCCGTGAACGTTCTTTTTCGCAACGG
GTTTGCCGCCAGAACACAGGTAAGTGCCGTGTGTGGTTCCCGCGGGCCTGGCCTCTTTACGGGTTATGGC
CCTTGCGTGCCTTGAATTACTTCCACCTGGCTGCAGTACGTGATTCTTGATCCCGAGCTTCGGGTTGGAA
GTGGGTGGGAGAGTTCGAGGCCTTGCGCTTAAGGAGCCCCTTCGCCTCGTGCTTGAGTTGAGGCCTGGCC
TGGGCGCTGGGGCCGCCGCGTGCGAATCTGGTGGCACCTTCGCGCCTGTCTCGCTGCTTTCGATAAGTCT
CTAGCCATTTAAAATTTTTGATGACCTGCTGCGACGCTTTTTTTCTGGCAAGATAGTCTTGTAAATGCGG
GCCAAGATCTGCACACTGGTATTTCGGTTTTTGGGGCCGCGGGCGGCGACGGGGCCCGTGCGTCCCAGCG
CACATGTTCGGCGAGGCGGGGCCTGCGAGCGCGGCCACCGAGAATCGGACGGGGGTAGTCTCAAGCTGGC
CGGCCTGCTCTGGTGCCTGGCCTCGCGCCGCCGTGTATCGCCCCGCCCTGGGCGGCAAGGCTGGCCCGGT
CGGCACCAGTTGCGTGAGCGGAAAGATGGCCGCTTCCCGGCCCTGCTGCAGGGAGCTCAAAATGGAGGAC
GCGGCGCTCGGGAGAGCGGGCGGGTGAGTCACCCACACAAAGGAAAAGGGCCTTTCCGTCCTCAGCCGTC
GCTTCATGTGACTCCACGGAGTACCGGGCGCCGTCCAGGCACCTCGATTAGTTCTCGAGCTTTTGGAGTA
CGTCGTCTTTAGGTTGGGGGGAGGGGTTTTATGCGATGGAGTTTCCCCACACTGAGTGGGTGGAGACTGA
AGTTAGGCCAGCTTGGCACTTGATGTAATTCTCCTTGGAATTTGCCCTTTTTGAGTTTGGATCTTGGTTC
ATTCTCAAGCCTCAGACAGTGGTTCAAAGTTTTTTTCTTCCATTTCAGGTGTCGTGAGGTACGACCACCG
CTAGCCGGACGATGCCGTCCTCGTAGTTCGGGCATGTACTGGAGCCGAGAGGTAACCTCATTATAATCGT
TCGCTATTCAGGGATTGACCAACACCGGAAAACATCTCACTTGAAGTAATGTATACGACAGAGTCGCGGC
CGCCAGTGCTTGGGCAACCGGTGGACACGTCTTATGTGAGATCGGAAGAGCGTCGTGTAGGGAAAGAGTG
TAGATC
